Addgene plasmid #194388: pMIGII-TCR-B
Purpose: Retroviral expression of candidate orphan TCR
Depositing lab: Michael Carroll. Depositing organization: Boston Children's Hospital. Publication: T cell help shapes B cell tolerance. Akama-Garren EH, Yin X, Prestwood TR, Ma M, Utz PJ, Carroll MC. Sci Immunol. 2024 Feb 16;9(92):eadj7029. doi: 10.1126/sciimmunol.adj7029. Epub 2024 Feb 16. PubMed 38363829.
Backbone
  Vector backbone: pMIGII
  Backbone manufacturer: Addgene #52107
  Backbone size w/o insert (bp): 6512
  Vector type: Retroviral
Growth in bacteria
  Bacterial resistance: Ampicillin, 100 μg/mL
  Growth temperature: 37°C
  Growth strain: NEB Stable
  Copy number: High Copy
Gene/Insert
  Cloning method: Gibson Cloning
  Sequencing primers: 5′ pLXSN; 3′ IRES_rev
Terms and licenses: Academic/Nonprofit Terms; Industry Terms: Not Available to Industry
How to cite: pMIGII-TCR-B was a gift from Michael Carroll (Addgene plasmid # 194388 ; http://n2t.net/addgene:194388 ; RRID:Addgene_194388)
