[The description below was written by a language model from this plasmid's Addgene catalogue record and pLannotate feature annotations shown in this document.]
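Description:
pMIGII-TCR-B is a gammaretroviral expression plasmid built on the pMIGII backbone (an MSCV-type vector) by Gibson assembly, intended for retroviral delivery and expression of a candidate "orphan" T cell receptor, meaning one whose antigen specificity is unknown. In bacteria it is maintained through a high-copy ColE1/pUC-type origin and selected with ampicillin via the β-lactamase gene. The short fragments of tetracycline resistance, lacI, rop, bom and lacZα flagged in the annotation appear to be non-functional remnants of earlier cloning vectors.

The viral cassette is flanked by 5' and 3' long terminal repeats from murine embryonic stem cell virus. It includes the MESV Ψ packaging signal and a truncated, start-codon-less MMLV gag segment, which together allow the transcript to be packaged into particles when gag, pol and env are provided in trans. No separate internal promoter is annotated, so expression presumably runs from the 5' LTR.

Downstream sits a single open reading frame encoding a TCR alpha chain (a variable region followed by the mouse Tcra constant region), a P2A ribosome-skipping peptide, and a TCR beta chain, so both chains are produced as separate polypeptides from one transcript. The automated annotation matches the variable region and the beta chain to human Swiss-Prot entries. These are similarity hits rather than identifications, and the record does not state the species, V/J gene usage or specificity of this TCR. An EMCV IRES then drives EGFP, marking transduced cells by fluorescence. The construct suits re-expressing a cloned TCR in T cells or reporter lines to probe its reactivity, with GFP used to track or sort expressing cells.
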