Features (pLannotate 1.2.2; 23 found; start..end, strand, type, name):
     32..233     -  CDS            TcR (fragment): tetracycline efflux protein; tet; confers resistance to tetracycline
    234..332     +  CDS            env (fragment): murine leukemia virus gPr80 envelope polyprotein precursor; env; proteolytically cleaved into gp70SU and p15TM subunits
    374..890     +  LTR            5' LTR: 5' long terminal repeat from murine embryonic stem cell virus
    954..1295    +  misc_feature   MESV Ψ: packaging signal of murine embryonic stem cell virus
   1362..1778    +  CDS            gag (truncated): truncated Moloney murine leukemia virus (MMLV) gag gene lacking the start codon
   1795..2118    +  CDS            TRAV22: TVA22_HUMAN - Experimental evidence at protein level: Swiss-Prot protein existence level 1. V region of the variable domain of T cell receptor (TR) alpha chain that participates in the antigen recognition (PubMed:24600447). Alpha-beta T cell receptors are antigen specific receptors which are essential to the immune response and are present on the cell surface of T lymphocytes. Recognize peptide-major histocompatibility (MH) (pMH) complexes that are displayed by antigen presenting cells (APC), a prerequisite for efficient T cell adaptive immunity against pathogens (PubMed:25493333). Binding of
   2182..2592    +  CDS            Tcra: TCA_MOUSE - Experimental evidence at protein level: Swiss-Prot protein existence level 1. From Mus musculus (Mouse).
   2602..2657    +  CDS            P2A (fragment): 2A peptide from porcine teschovirus-1 polyprotein Eukaryotic ribosomes fail to insert a peptide bond between the Gly and Pro residues, yielding separate polypeptides.
   2680..3570    +  CDS            TRB: TRBR1_HUMAN - Experimental evidence at protein level: Swiss-Prot protein existence level 1. The beta chain of TRAV27*01J42*01C*01/TRBV19*01J2S7*01C*02 alpha-beta T cell receptor (TR) clonotype that is specific for HLA- A*02:01-restricted M/matrix protein 1 immunodominant epitope GILGFVFTL of influenza A virus (IAV). Classified as a public TCR clonotype, it is preferentially selected in effector memory CD8-positive T cells among multiple HLA-A*02:01 carriers/individuals and confers long-lived immunity against IAV infection. Can cross-recognize sporadically emerging IAV variants by molecular mim
   3594..4154    +  misc_feature   IRES: internal ribosome entry site (IRES) of the encephalomyocarditis virus (EMCV)
   4157..4876    +  CDS            EGFP: the original enhanced GFP (Yang et al., 1996) mammalian codon-optimized
   4888..4918    +  misc_feature   MCS (fragment): pUC18/19 multiple cloning site
   5038..5552    +  LTR            3' LTR: 3' long terminal repeat from murine embryonic stem cell virus
   5714..5730    -  protein_bind   lac operator: The lac repressor binds to the lac operator to inhibit transcription in E. coli. This inhibition can be relieved by adding lactose or isopropyl-β-D-thiogalactopyranoside (IPTG). lac repressor encoded by lacI
   5738..5768    -  promoter       lac promoter: promoter for the E. coli lac operon
   5783..5804    -  protein_bind   CAP binding site: CAP binding activates transcription in the presence of cAMP. E. coli catabolite activator protein
   5817..5909    -  CDS            lacI (fragment): lac repressor; lacI; The lac repressor binds to the lac operator to inhibit transcription in E. coli. This inhibition can be relieved by adding lactose or isopropyl-β-D-thiogalactopyranoside (IPTG).
   6092..6680    -  rep_origin     ori: high-copy-number ColE1/pMB1/pBR322/pUC origin of replication
   6851..7711    -  CDS            AmpR: β-lactamase; bla; confers resistance to ampicillin, carbenicillin, and related antibiotics
   7712..7816    -  promoter       AmpR promoter: bla
   7911..7946    +  CDS            rop (fragment): Rop protein, which maintains plasmids at low copy number; rop
   8048..8147    +  misc_feature   bom (fragment): basis of mobility region from pBR322
   8153..32      -  CDS            lacZα (fragment) (across the origin): LacZα fragment of β-galactosidase; lacZ fragment
>Addgene plasmid #194388 | pMIGII-TCR-B | addgene full sequence | sequence record 382630 | Addgene NGS Result
TTTTCCCAGTCACGACGTTGTAAAACGACGGCGCAAGGAATGGTGCATGCAAGGAGATGGCGCCCAACAG
TCCCCCGGCCACGGGGCCTGCCACCATACCCACGCCGAAACAAGCGCTCATGAGCCCGAAGTGGCGAGCC
CGATCTTCCCCATCGGTGATGTCGGCGATATAGGCGCCAGCAACCGCACCTGTGGCGCCGGTGATGCCGG
CCACGATGCGTCCGGCGTAGAGGCGATTAGTCCAATTTGTTAAAGACAGGATATCAGTGGTCCAGGCTCT
AGTTTTGACTCAACAATATCACCAGCTGAAGCCTATAGAGTACGAGCCATAGATAAAATAAAAGATTTTA
TTTAGTCTCCAGAAAAAGGGGGGAATGAAAGACCCCACCTGTAGGTTTGGCAAGCTAGCTTAAGTAACGC
CATTTTGCAAGGCATGGAAAATACATAACTGAGAATAGAGAAGTTCAGATCAAGGTTAGGAACAGAGAGA
CAGCAGAATATGGGCCAAACAGGATATCTGTGGTAAGCAGTTCCTGCCCCGGCTCAGGGCCAAGAACAGA
TGGTCCCCAGATGCGGTCCCGCCCTCAGCAGTTTCTAGAGAACCATCAGATGTTTCCAGGGTGCCCCAAG
GACCTGAAATGACCCTGTGCCTTATTTGAACTAACCAATCAGTTCGCTTCTCGCTTCTGTTCGCGCGCTT
CTGCTCCCCGAGCTCAATAAAAGAGCCCACAACCCCTCACTCGGCGCGCCAGTCCTCCGATAGACTGCGT
CGCCCGGGTACCCGTATTCCCAATAAAGCCTCTTGCTGTTTGCATCCGAATCGTGGACTCGCTGATCCTT
GGGAGGGTCTCCTCAGATTGATTGACTGCCCACCTCGGGGGTCTTTCATTTGGAGGTTCCACCGAGATTT
GGAGACCCCTGCCCAGGGACCACCGACCCCCCCGCCGGGAGGTAAGCTGGCCAGCGGTCGTTTCGTGTCT
GTCTCTGTCTTTGTGCGTGTTTGTGCCGGCATCTAATGTTTGCGCCTGCGTCTGTACTAGTTAGCTAACT
AGCTCTGTATCTGGCGGACCCGTGGTGGAACTGACGAGTTCTGAACACCCGGCCGCAACCCTGGGAGACG
TCCCAGGGACTTTGGGGGCCGTTTTTGTGGCCCGACCTGAGGAAGGGAGTCGATGTGGAATCCGACCCCG
TCAGGATATGTGGTTCTGGTAGGAGACGAGAACCTAAAACAGTTCCCGCCTCCGTCTGAATTTTTGCTTT
CGGTTTGGAACCGAAGCCGCGCGTCTTGTCTGCTGCAGCGCTGCAGCATCGTTCTGTGTTGTCTCTGTCT
GACTGTGTTTCTGTATTTGTCTGAAAATTAGGGCCAGACTGTTACCACTCCCTTAAGTTTGACCTTAGGT
CACTGGAAAGATGTCGAGCGGATCGCTCACAACCAGTCGGTAGATGTCAAGAAGAGACGTTGGGTTACCT
TCTGCTCTGCAGAATGGCCAACCTTTAACGTCGGATGGCCGCGAGACGGCACCTTTAACCGAGACCTCAT
CACCCAGGTTAAGATCAAGGTCTTTTCACCTGGCCCGCATGGACACCCAGACCAGGTCCCCTACATCGTG
ACCTGGGAAGCCTTGGCTTTTGACCCCCCTCCCTGGGTCAAGCCCTTTGTACACCCTAAGCCTCCGCCTC
CTCTTCCTCCATCCGCCCCGTCTCTCCCCCTTGAACCTCCTCGTTCGACCCCGCCTCGATCCTCCCTTTA
TCCAGCCCTCACTCCTTCTCTAGGCGCCGGAATTCAGATCTACCATGCAGAGGAACCTGGGAGCTGTGCT
GGGGATTCTGTGGGTGCAGATTTGCTGGGTGAGAGGAGATCAGGTGGAGCAGAGTCCTTCAGCCCTGAGC
CTCCACGAGGGAACCGGTTCTGCTCTGAGATGCAATTTTACTACCACCATGAGGGCTGTGCAGTGGTTCC
GAAAGAATTCCAGGGGCAGCCTCATCAATCTGTTCTACTTGGCTTCAGGAACAAAGGAGAATGGGAGGCT
AAAGTCAGCATTTGATTCTAAGGAGCGCTACAGCACCCTGCACATCAGGGATGCCCAGCTGGAGGACTCA
GGCACTTACTTCTGTGCTGCTGGGGCATCTTCTGGCAGCTGGCAACTCATCTTTGGATCTGGAACCCAAC
TGACAGTTATGCCTGACATCCAGAACCCAGAACCTGCTGTGTACCAGTTAAAAGATCCTCGGTCTCAGGA
CAGCACCCTCTGCCTGTTCACCGACTTTGACTCCCAAATCAATGTGCCGAAAACCATGGAATCTGGAACG
TTCATCACTGACAAAACTGTGCTGGACATGAAAGCTATGGATTCCAAGAGCAATGGGGCCATTGCCTGGA
GCAACCAGACAAGCTTCACCTGCCAAGATATCTTCAAAGAGACCAACGCCACCTACCCCAGTTCAGACGT
TCCCTGTGATGCCACGTTGACTGAGAAAAGCTTTGAAACAGATATGAACCTAAACTTTCAAAACCTGTCA
GTTATGGGACTCCGAATCCTCCTGCTGAAAGTAGCCGGATTTAACCTGCTCATGACGCTGAGGCTGTGGT
CCGGCTCCGGAGCCACGAACTTCTCTCTGTTAAAGCAAGCAGGAGACGTGGAAGAAAACCCCGGTCCCAT
GGGCTCCAGGCTCTTTCTGGTCTTGAGCCTCCTGTGTACAAAACACATGGAGGCTGCAGTCACCCAAAGC
CCTAGAAACAAGGTGACAGTAACAGGAGGAAACGTGACATTGAGCTGTCGCCAGACTAATAGCCACAACT
ACATGTACTGGTATCGGCAGGACACTGGGCATGGGCTGAGGCTGATCCATTACTCATATGGTGCTGGCAA
CCTTCAAATAGGAGATGTCCCTGATGGGTACAAGGCCACCAGAACAACGCAAGAAGACTTCTTCCTCCTG
CTGGAATTGGCTTCTCCCTCTCAGACATCTTTGTACTTCTGTGCCAGCAGCGCGGGACTGGGGAGCTCCT
ATGAACAGTACTTCGGTCCCGGCACCAGGCTCACGGTTTTAGAGGATCTGAGAAATGTGACTCCACCCAA
GGTCTCCTTGTTTGAGCCATCAAAAGCAGAGATTGCAAACAAACAAAAGGCTACCCTCGTGTGCTTGGCC
AGGGGCTTCTTCCCTGACCACGTGGAGCTGAGCTGGTGGGTGAATGGCAAGGAGGTCCACAGTGGGGTCA
GCACGGACCCTCAGGCCTACAAGGAGAGCAATTATAGCTACTGCCTGAGCAGCCGCCTGAGGGTCTCTGC
TACCTTCTGGCACAATCCTCGAAACCACTTCCGCTGCCAAGTGCAGTTCCATGGGCTTTCGGAGGAGGAC
AAGTGGCCAGAGGGCTCACCCAAACCTGTCACACAGAACATCAGTGCAGAGGCCTGGGGCCGAGCAGACT
GTGGAATCACTTCAGCATCCTATCATCAGGGGGTTCTGTCTGCAACCATCCTCTATGAGATCCTACTGGG
GAAGGCCACCCTATATGCTGTGCTGGTCAGTGGCCTGGTGCTGATGGCCATGGTCAAGAGAAAAAATTCC
TGACTCGAGCGGGATCAATTCCGCCCCCCCCCTAACGTTACTGGCCGAAGCCGCTTGGAATAAGGCCGGT
GTGCGTTTGTCTATATGTTATTTTCCACCATATTGCCGTCTTTTGGCAATGTGAGGGCCCGGAAACCTGG
CCCTGTCTTCTTGACGAGCATTCCTAGGGGTCTTTCCCCTCTCGCCAAAGGAATGCAAGGTCTGTTGAAT
GTCGTGAAGGAAGCAGTTCCTCTGGAAGCTTCTTGAAGACAAACAACGTCTGTAGCGACCCTTTGCAGGC
AGCGGAACCCCCCACCTGGCGACAGGTGCCTCTGCGGCCAAAAGCCACGTGTATAAGATACACCTGCAAA
GGCGGCACAACCCCAGTGCCACGTTGTGAGTTGGATAGTTGTGGAAAGAGTCAAATGGCTCTCCTCAAGC
GTATTCAACAAGGGGCTGAAGGATGCCCAGAAGGTACCCCATTGTATGGGATCTGATCTGGGGCCTCGGT
GCACATGCTTTACATGTGTTTAGTCGAGGTTAAAAAAACGTCTAGGCCCCCCGAACCACGGGGACGTGGT
TTTCCTTTGAAAAACACGATAATACCATGGTGAGCAAGGGCGAGGAGCTGTTCACCGGGGTGGTGCCCAT
CCTGGTCGAGCTGGACGGCGACGTAAACGGCCACAAGTTCAGCGTGTCCGGCGAGGGCGAGGGCGATGCC
ACCTACGGCAAGCTGACCCTGAAGTTCATCTGCACCACCGGCAAGCTGCCCGTGCCCTGGCCCACCCTCG
TGACCACCCTGACCTACGGCGTGCAGTGCTTCAGCCGCTACCCCGACCACATGAAGCAGCACGACTTCTT
CAAGTCCGCCATGCCCGAAGGCTACGTCCAGGAGCGCACCATCTTCTTCAAGGACGACGGCAACTACAAG
ACCCGCGCCGAGGTGAAGTTCGAGGGCGACACCCTGGTGAACCGCATCGAGCTGAAGGGCATCGACTTCA
AGGAGGACGGCAACATCCTGGGGCACAAGCTGGAGTACAACTACAACAGCCACAACGTCTATATCATGGC
CGACAAGCAGAAGAACGGCATCAAGGTGAACTTCAAGATCCGCCACAACATCGAGGACGGCAGCGTGCAG
CTCGCCGACCACTACCAGCAGAACACCCCCATCGGCGACGGCCCCGTGCTGCTGCCCGACAACCACTACC
TGAGCACCCAGTCCGCCCTGAGCAAAGACCCCAACGAGAAGCGCGATCACATGGTCCTGCTGGAGTTCGT
GACCGCCGCCGGGATCACTCTCGGCATGGACGAGCTGTACAAGTAAAGCGGCCGCGACTCTAGAGTCGAC
CTGCAGGCATGCAAGCTTCAGGTAGCCGGCTAACGTTAACAACCGGTACCTCTAGAACTATAGCTAGCAT
GCGCAAATTTAAAGCGCTGATATCGATAAAATAAAAGATTTTATTTAGTCTCCAGAAAAAGGGGGGAATG
AAAGACCCCACCTGTAGGTTTGGCAAGCTAGCTTAAGTAACGCCATTTTGCAAGGCATGGAAAATACATA
ACTGAGAATAGAGAAGTTCAGATCAAGGTTAGGAACAGAGAGACAGCAGAATATGGGCCAAACAGGATAT
CTGTGGTAAGCAGTTCCTGCCCCGGCTCAGGGCCAAGAACAGATGGTCCCCAGATGCGGTCCCGCCCTCA
GCAGTTTCTAGAGAACCATCAGATGTTTCCAGGGTGCCCCAAGGACCTGAAATGACCCTGTGCCTTATTT
GAACTAACCAATCAGTTCGCTTCTCGCTTCTGTTCGCGCGCTTCTGCTCCCCGAGCTCAATAAAAGAGCC
CACAACCCCTCACTCGGCGCGCCAGTCCTCCGATAGACTGCGTCGCCCGGGTACCCGTGTATCCAATAAA
CCCTCTTGCAGTTGCATCCGACTTGTGGTCTCGCTGTTCCTTGGGAGGGTCTCCTCTGAGTGATTGACTA
CCCGTCAGCGGGGGTCTTTCATGGGTAACAGTTTCTTGAAGTTGGAGAACAACATTCTGAGGGTAGGAGT
CGAATATTAAGTAATCCTGACTCAATTAGCCACTGTTTTGAATCCACATACTCCAATACTCCTGAAATAG
TTCATTATGGACAGCGCAGAAAGAGCTGGGGAGAATTGTGAAATTGTTATCCGCTCACAATTCCACACAA
CATACGAGCCGGAAGCATAAAGTGTAAAGCCTGGGGTGCCTAATGAGTGAGCTAACTCACATTAATTGCG
TTGCGCTCACTGCCCGCTTTCCAGTCGGGAAACCTGTCGTGCCAGCTGCATTAATGAATCGGCCAACGCG
CGGGGAGAGGCGGTTTGCGTATTGGGCGCTCTTCCGCTTCCTCGCTCACTGACTCGCTGCGCTCGGTCGT
TCGGCTGCGGCGAGCGGTATCAGCTCACTCAAAGGCGGTAATACGGTTATCCACAGAATCAGGGGATAAC
GCAGGAAAGAACATGTGAGCAAAAGGCCAGCAAAAGGCCAGGAACCGTAAAAAGGCCGCGTTGCTGGCGT
TTTTCCATAGGCTCCGCCCCCCTGACGAGCATCACAAAAATCGACGCTCAAGTCAGAGGTGGCGAAACCC
GACAGGACTATAAAGATACCAGGCGTTTCCCCCTGGAAGCTCCCTCGTGCGCTCTCCTGTTCCGACCCTG
CCGCTTACCGGATACCTGTCCGCCTTTCTCCCTTCGGGAAGCGTGGCGCTTTCTCATAGCTCACGCTGTA
GGTATCTCAGTTCGGTGTAGGTCGTTCGCTCCAAGCTGGGCTGTGTGCACGAACCCCCCGTTCAGCCCGA
CCGCTGCGCCTTATCCGGTAACTATCGTCTTGAGTCCAACCCGGTAAGACACGACTTATCGCCACTGGCA
GCAGCCACTGGTAACAGGATTAGCAGAGCGAGGTATGTAGGCGGTGCTACAGAGTTCTTGAAGTGGTGGC
CTAACTACGGCTACACTAGAAGAACAGTATTTGGTATCTGCGCTCTGCTGAAGCCAGTTACCTTCGGAAA
AAGAGTTGGTAGCTCTTGATCCGGCAAACAAACCACCGCTGGTAGCGGTGGTTTTTTTGTTTGCAAGCAG
CAGATTACGCGCAGAAAAAAAGGATCTCAAGAAGATCCTTTGATCTTTTCTACGGGGTCTGACGCTCAGT
GGAACGAAAACTCACGTTAAGGGATTTTGGTCATGAGATTATCAAAAAGGATCTTCACCTAGATCCTTTT
AAATTAAAAATGAAGTTTTAAATCAATCTAAAGTATATATGAGTAAACTTGGTCTGACAGTTACCAATGC
TTAATCAGTGAGGCACCTATCTCAGCGATCTGTCTATTTCGTTCATCCATAGTTGCCTGACTCCCCGTCG
TGTAGATAACTACGATACGGGAGGGCTTACCATCTGGCCCCAGTGCTGCAATGATACCGCGAGACCCACG
CTCACCGGCTCCAGATTTATCAGCAATAAACCAGCCAGCCGGAAGGGCCGAGCGCAGAAGTGGTCCTGCA
ACTTTATCCGCCTCCATCCAGTCTATTAATTGTTGCCGGGAAGCTAGAGTAAGTAGTTCGCCAGTTAATA
GTTTGCGCAACGTTGTTGCCATTGCTACAGGCATCGTGGTGTCACGCTCGTCGTTTGGTATGGCTTCATT
CAGCTCCGGTTCCCAACGATCAAGGCGAGTTACATGATCCCCCATGTTGTGCAAAAAAGCGGTTAGCTCC
TTCGGTCCTCCGATCGTTGTCAGAAGTAAGTTGGCCGCAGTGTTATCACTCATGGTTATGGCAGCACTGC
ATAATTCTCTTACTGTCATGCCATCCGTAAGATGCTTTTCTGTGACTGGTGAGTACTCAACCAAGTCATT
CTGAGAATAGTGTATGCGGCGACCGAGTTGCTCTTGCCCGGCGTCAATACGGGATAATACCGCGCCACAT
AGCAGAACTTTAAAAGTGCTCATCATTGGAAAACGTTCTTCGGGGCGAAAACTCTCAAGGATCTTACCGC
TGTTGAGATCCAGTTCGATGTAACCCACTCGTGCACCCAACTGATCTTCAGCATCTTTTACTTTCACCAG
CGTTTCTGGGTGAGCAAAAACAGGAAGGCAAAATGCCGCAAAAAAGGGAATAAGGGCGACACGGAAATGT
TGAATACTCATACTCTTCCTTTTTCAATATTATTGAAGCATTTATCAGGGTTATTGTCTCATGAGCGGAT
ACATATTTGAATGTATTTAGAAAAATAAACAAATAGGGGTTCCGCGCACATTTCCCCGAAAAGTGCCACC
TGACGTCTAAGAAACCATTATTATCATGACATTAACCTATAAAAATAGGCGTATCACGAGGCCCTTTCGT
CTCGCGCGTTTCGGTGATGACGGTGAAAACCTCTGACACATGCAGCTCCCGGAGACGGTCACAGCTTGTC
TGTAAGCGGATGCCGGGAGCAGACAAGCCCGTCAGGGCGCGTCAGCGGGTGTTGGCGGGTGTCGGGGCTG
GCTTAACTATGCGGCATCAGAGCAGATTGTACTGAGAGTGCACCATATGCGGTGTGAAATACCGCACAGA
TGCGTAAGGAGAAAATACCGCATCAGGCGCCATTCGCCATTCAGGCTGCGCAACTGTTGGGAAGGGCGAT
CGGTGCGGGCCTCTTCGCTATTACGCCAGCTGGCGAAAGGGGGATGTGCTGCAAGGCGATTAAGTTGGGT
AACGCCAGGG
